Addgene plasmid #206069: Cav2.1 HA pcDNA3
Purpose: expression of rat Cav2.1 calcium channel with a E1686R mutation to enhance expression and an exofacial double HA tag in domain II
Depositing lab: Annette Dolphin. Depositing organization: University College London. Publication: Disruption of the Key Ca(2+) Binding Site in the Selectivity Filter of Neuronal Voltage-Gated Calcium Channels Inhibits Channel Trafficking. Meyer JO, Dahimene S, Page KM, Ferron L, Kadurin I, Ellaway JIJ, Zhao P, Patel T, Rothwell SW, Lin P, Pratt WS, Dolphin AC. Cell Rep. 2019 Oct 1;29(1):22-33.e5. doi: 10.1016/j.celrep.2019.08.079. PubMed 31577951.
Backbone
  Vector backbone: pcDNA3
  Backbone manufacturer: Invitrogen Life Technologies
  Backbone size w/o insert (bp): 5446
  Vector type: Mammalian Expression
Growth in bacteria
  Bacterial resistance: Ampicillin, 100 μg/mL
  Growth temperature: 37°C
  Growth strain: DH5alpha
  Copy number: High Copy
Gene/Insert
  Gene/Insert name: cacna1a (alt name: Cav2.1 alpha1A)
  Species: R. norvegicus (rat)
  Insert size (bp): 7598
  Entrez Gene: Cacna1a (a.k.a. BccA1, Cav2.1, rbA-1)
  Promoter: CMV
  Cloning method: Restriction Enzyme; 5′ cloning site unknown (unknown if destroyed)
  Sequencing primers: 5′ CTGGCTAACTAGAGAACC; 3′ GCATTTAGGTGACACTATAG
Resource information
  A portion of this plasmid was derived from a plasmid made by: Terry P. Snutch
Terms and licenses: Academic/Nonprofit Terms; Industry Terms: Not Available to Industry
Depositor comments: Grow mammalian cells at 30 C for protein expression
How to cite: Cav2.1 HA pcDNA3 was a gift from Annette Dolphin (Addgene plasmid # 206069 ; http://n2t.net/addgene:206069 ; RRID:Addgene_206069)
