[The description below was written by a language model from this plasmid's Addgene catalogue record and pLannotate feature annotations shown in this document.]
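Description:
Cav2.1 HA pcDNA3 is a mammalian expression plasmid of about 13 kb, built on the pcDNA3 backbone. It carries the rat Cacna1a cDNA, which encodes the pore-forming alpha1A subunit of the Cav2.1 (P/Q-type) high-voltage-activated calcium channel. In bacteria it replicates from a high-copy ColE1/pUC-type origin and is selected with ampicillin through the β-lactamase gene. The backbone also carries an f1 origin and a neomycin phosphotransferase cassette driven by the SV40 early promoter (which includes the SV40 origin) and closed by an SV40 poly(A) signal. This cassette would allow G418 selection of transfected mammalian cells. The short bom, lac, lacI, ble and HIV LTR matches in the annotation are small fragments, probably backbone remnants or incidental similarity rather than functional elements.

The channel coding sequence sits downstream of the human CMV immediate-early enhancer and promoter, and the transcript is terminated by the bovine growth hormone polyadenylation signal. T7 and SP6 promoters flank the insert, as is standard for this backbone. They serve as sequencing primer sites and could in principle be used for in vitro transcription. The annotated open reading frame ends roughly 800 bp before the remaining polylinker, which suggests that some 3′ untranslated cDNA sequence is retained.

According to the record, the channel carries an E1686R substitution that enhances expression and a double HA epitope tag inserted at an exofacial position in domain II. Neither modification is annotated separately in the feature table. An extracellular tag lets channels at the plasma membrane be detected by antibody labelling of intact, non-permeabilised cells and distinguished from the intracellular pool. This fits the associated study, which examined how disrupting the calcium-binding site of the selectivity filter affects the trafficking of neuronal calcium channels. The 5′ cloning site is not recorded.
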