Features (pLannotate 1.2.2; 22 found; start..end, strand, type, name):
     28..80      -  misc_feature   bom (fragment): basis of mobility region from pBR322
    235..614     +  enhancer       CMV enhancer: human cytomegalovirus immediate early enhancer
    615..818     +  promoter       CMV promoter: human cytomegalovirus (CMV) immediate early promoter
    814..847     +  LTR            5' LTR (truncated) (fragment): truncated 5' long terminal repeat (LTR) from HIV-1
    863..881     +  promoter       T7 promoter: promoter for bacteriophage T7 RNA polymerase
    987..7688    +  CDS            Cacna1a: CAC1A_RAT - Also known as Cach4, Cacn3, Cacnl1a4. Experimental evidence at protein level: Swiss-Prot protein existence level 1. Voltage-sensitive calcium channels (VSCC) mediate the entry of calcium ions into excitable cells and are also involved in a variety of calcium-dependent processes, including muscle contraction, hormone or neurotransmitter release, gene expression, cell motility, cell division and cell death. The isoform alpha-1A gives rise to P and/or Q- type calcium currents. P/Q-type calcium channels belong to the 'high- voltage activated' (HVA) group and are specifically blocked by
   8506..8534    -  misc_feature   MCS (fragment): pBluescript multiple cloning site
   8545..8563    -  promoter       SP6 promoter: promoter for bacteriophage SP6 RNA polymerase
   8589..8813    +  polyA_signal   bGH poly(A) signal: bovine growth hormone polyadenylation signal
   8817..8838    +  promoter       SV40 promoter (fragment): SV40 enhancer and early promoter
   8859..9287    +  rep_origin     f1 ori (sequence partly withheld): f1 bacteriophage origin of replication; arrow indicates direction of (+) strand synthesis
   9301..9630    +  promoter       SV40 promoter: SV40 enhancer and early promoter
   9697..10488   +  CDS            neo: KKA2_KLEPN - Also known as kan, nptII. Experimental evidence at protein level: Swiss-Prot protein existence level 1. Resistance to kanamycin, neomycin, paromomycin, ribostamycin, butirosin and gentamicin B. From Klebsiella pneumoniae.
  10512..10670   +  CDS            ble (fragment): BLE_KLEPN - Experimental evidence at protein level: Swiss-Prot protein existence level 1. Binding protein with a strong affinity to the bleomycin family of antibiotics. Binds to CL990; an antimitotic-antibiotic compound. From Klebsiella pneumoniae.
  10665..10786   +  polyA_signal   SV40 poly(A) signal: SV40 polyadenylation signal
  10857..10879   -  protein_bind   lac operator (fragment): The lac repressor binds to the lac operator to inhibit transcription in E. coli. This inhibition can be relieved by adding lactose or isopropyl-β-D-thiogalactopyranoside (IPTG). lac repressor encoded by lacI
  10883..10913   -  promoter       lac promoter: promoter for the E. coli lac operon
  10928..10949   -  protein_bind   CAP binding site: CAP binding activates transcription in the presence of cAMP. E. coli catabolite activator protein
  10962..11054   -  CDS            lacI (fragment): lac repressor; lacI; The lac repressor binds to the lac operator to inhibit transcription in E. coli. This inhibition can be relieved by adding lactose or isopropyl-β-D-thiogalactopyranoside (IPTG).
  11237..11825   -  rep_origin     ori: high-copy-number ColE1/pMB1/pBR322/pUC origin of replication
  11996..12856   -  CDS            AmpR: β-lactamase; bla; confers resistance to ampicillin, carbenicillin, and related antibiotics
  12857..12961   -  promoter       AmpR promoter: bla
>Addgene plasmid #206069 | Cav2.1 HA pcDNA3 | addgene full sequence | sequence record 406756 | Addgene NGS Result
GACGGATCGGGAGATCTCCCGATCCCCTATGGTGCACTCTCAGTACAATCTGCTCTGATGCCGCATAGTT
AAGCCAGTATCTGCTCCCTGCTTGTGTGTTGGAGGTCGCTGAGTAGTGCGCGAGCAAAATTTAAGCTACA
ACAAGGCAAGGCTTGACCGACAATTGCATGAAGAATCTGCTTAGGGTTAGGCGTTTTGCGCTGCTTCGCG
ATGTACGGGCCAGATATACGCGTTGACATTGATTATTGACTAGTTATTAATAGTAATCAATTACGGGGTC
ATTAGTTCATAGCCCATATATGGAGTTCCGCGTTACATAACTTACGGTAAATGGCCCGCCTGGCTGACCG
CCCAACGACCCCCGCCCATTGACGTCAATAATGACGTATGTTCCCATAGTAACGCCAATAGGGACTTTCC
ATTGACGTCAATGGGTGGAGTATTTACGGTAAACTGCCCACTTGGCAGTACATCAAGTGTATCATATGCC
AAGTACGCCCCCTATTGACGTCAATGACGGTAAATGGCCCGCCTGGCATTATGCCCAGTACATGACCTTA
TGGGACTTTCCTACTTGGCAGTACATCTACGTATTAGTCATCGCTATTACCATGGTGATGCGGTTTTGGC
AGTACATCAATGGGCGTGGATAGCGGTTTGACTCACGGGGATTTCCAAGTCTCCACCCCATTGACGTCAA
TGGGAGTTTGTTTTGGCACCAAAATCAACGGGACTTTCCAAAATGTCGTAACAACTCCGCCCCATTGACG
CAAATGGGCGGTAGGCGTGTACGGTGGGAGGTCTATATAAGCAGAGCTCTCTGGCTAACTAGAGAACCCA
CTGCTTACTGGCTTATCGAAATTAATACGACTCACTATAGGGAGACCCAAGCTTGGTACCGAGCTCGGAT
CCACTAGTAACGGCCGCCAGTGTGCTGGAATTCTGCAGATATCCATCACACTGGCGGCCGCTCGAGGTCT
TGCAGAATGGCCCGCTTTGGAGACGAGATGCCGGGCCGCTACGGCGCAGGCGGAGGAGGCTCAGGGCCGG
CCGCCGGGGTGGTCGTGGGCGCCGCGGGCGGCCGAGGAGCCGGGGGCAGCCGGCAGGGCGGGCAGCCCGG
AGCGCAGAGGATGTACAAGCAGTCGATGGCGCAGAGAGCGCGGACCATGGCCCTCTACAACCCCATCCCT
GTCCGCCAGAACTGCCTCACGGTCAACCGCTCCCTGTTCCTCTTCAGTGAAGACAACGTGGTGAGAAAAT
ACGCCAAAAAGATCACGGAATGGCCTCCCTTCGAGTACATGATCCTGGCCACCATCATTGCTAACTGCAT
CGTCCTGGCCCTGGAGCAGCACCTCCCTGATGATGACAAGACACCCATGTCCGAGCGGCTGGATGACACA
GAACCCTATTTCATTGGCATCTTCTGTTTTGAGGCTGGAATTAAGATCGTGGCTCTTGGCTTTGCCTTCC
ACAAAGGCTCCTACCTGAGGAATGGCTGGAACGTCATGGACTTTGTCGTGGTGCTAACAGGCATCTTGGC
CACTGTCGGGACGGAGTTTGATCTACGGACACTGAGGGCGGTTCGTGTGCTGCGGCCACTCAAGCTGGTG
TCTGGAATCCCAAGTTTACAAGTCGTCCTGAAGTCAATCATGAAGGCGATGATCCCTCTGCTGCAGATCG
GCCTCCTCCTGTTTTTTGCAATCCTTATTTTTGCAATCATAGGGTTAGAATTTTATATGGGAAAATTTCA
TACCACCTGCTTTGAAGAGGGGACAGACGACATCCAGGGTGAGTCGCCAGCTCCGTGTGGGACAGAGGAG
CCTGCCCGCACCTGCCCCAACGGGACCAAATGTCAGCCGTACTGGGAAGGGCCCAACAACGGCATCACTC
AGTTCGACAACATCCTGTTTGCTGTGCTCACTGTTTTCCAGTGCATCACCATGGAAGGCTGGACTGATCT
CCTCTACAATAGCAACGATGCCTCAGGGAACACTTGGAACTGGTTGTACTTCATCCCCCTCATCATCATC
GGCTCCTTTTTTATGCTGAACCTTGTGCTGGGTGTGCTGTCTGGGGAGTTTGCCAAAGAAAGGGAACGTG
TAGAGAACCGAAGGGCTTTTCTGAAGCTCAGAAGACAACAGCAGATTGAACGTGAGCTCAATGGATACAT
GGAGTGGATCTCGAAAGCAGAAGAGGTGATCCTCGCGGAGGACGAAACAGACGTGGAGCAGAGGCACCCT
TTTGATGGAGCTCTTCGGAGAGCTACTCTGAAGAAAAGCAAGACGGACCTGCTCAACCCTGAGGAGGCGG
AGGACCAGCTTGCTGACATCGCGTCTGTGGGGTCTCCCTTCGCCAGAGCCAGCATCAAAAGTGCCAAGCT
GGAGAATTCGACTTTTTTCCACAAAAAGGAGAGAAGAATGCGTTTCTACATCCGCCGCATGGTCAAAACT
CAGGCCTTCTACTGGACCGTGCTCAGTCTGGTAGCCCTCAACACGCTGTGCGTCGCCATTGTCCACTACA
ACCAGCCCGAGTGGCTCTCCGACTTCCTCTACTATGCAGAATTCATTTTCTTAGGACTCTTTATGTCCGA
AATGTTTATAAAAATGTATGGGCTCGGGACACGGCCTTACTTCCACTCTTCCTTCAACTGCTTTGACTGT
GGGGTCATCATCGGGAGCATCTTTGAAGTCATCTGGGCCGTCTACCCCTACGACGTCCCCGACTACGCCG
GCTACCCGTACGACGTCCCGGACTACGCCGGCGTCGACATCAAACCGGGTACATCCTTTGGAATCAGCGT
GTTACGAGCTCTCAGGTTACTGCGTATTTTCAAAGTCACAAAGTACTGGGCATCTCTCAGAAACCTGGTT
GTCTCCCTCCTCAACTCCATGAAATCCATCATAAGTCTGCTGTTCCTCCTCTTCCTCTTCATTGTCGTCT
TTGCCCTCTTGGGGATGCAGCTGTTTGGTGGCCAGTTTAATTTTGACGAGGGGACTCCTCCCACCAACTT
CGACACTTTTCCAGCAGCAATAATGACTGTGTTTCAGATCCTGACTGGCGAGGATTGGAATGAGGTCATG
TATGATGGGATCAAGTCTCAGGGGGGCGTGCAGGGCGGCATGGTGTTCTCCATCTACTTCATCGTCCTCA
CCCTCTTCGGGAACTACACCCTGCTGAACGTGTTCTTGGCTATCGCGGTGGACAACCTGGCCAACGCCCA
GGAACTCACCAAGGATGAACAAGAAGAGGAAGAGGCAGCCAATCAGAAACTGGCTCTACAGAAAGCCAAG
GAGGTGGCAGAAGTGAGTCCCCTGTCTGCAGCCAACATGTCCATAGCTGTGAAGGAACAGCAGAAGAACC
AGAAGCCTGCCAAGTCGGTGTGGGAGCAGCGCACCAGCGAGATGCGCAAGCAGAACCTGCTGGCTAGCCG
CGAGGCGCTGTACGGGGACGCGGCTGAGCGCTGGCCCACCACTTACGCGCGCCCGCTGCGGCCGGACGTG
AAGACGCACTTGGACCGGCCGCTCGTGGTGGACCCGCAGGAGAACCGTAACAACAACACCAACAAGAGCC
GTGCGCCAGAAGCGCTGCGCCAAACCGCGCGGCCCCGCGAGAGCGCGCGCGACCCCGACGCGCGGCGCGC
CTGGCCCAGCAGCCCTGAGCGCGCCCCTGGACGAGAGGGCCCGTATGGCCGCGAGAGCGAGCCGCAACAG
CGCGAGCACGCGCCACCCCGCGAGCACGTACCCTGGGACGCGGATCCTGAGCGCGCCAAGGCCGGGGACG
CGCCCCGCCGCCACACGCACCGGCCTGTGGCCGAGGGCGAGCCTCGTCGCCACCGCGCGCGCCGCCGGCC
CGGGGACGAACCGGACGACAGACCGGAGCGCAGGCCGCGTCCCCGCGACGCCACTAGGCCGGCCCGCGCT
GCAGACGGCGAAGGCGATGATGGGGAGCGCAAGCGGCGACACCGACACGGGCCGCCGGCCCACGATGACA
GGGAGCGCAGACACCGGCGCAGAAAAGAGAGCCAGGGCTCTGGGGTCCCCATGTCTGGTCCCAACCTGTC
CACCACCAGGCCAATCCAGCAGGATCTGGGCCGCCAGGACCTGCCACTGGCTGAGGACCTGGACAACATG
AAGAACAACAAGTTGGCCACCGGGGAGCCTGCCAGTCCCCACGACAGCCTGGGCCACAGTGGCCTTCCCC
CTAGCCCTGCCAAGATCGGGAACAGCACCAACCCTGGTCCCGCCTTGGCCACCAATCCCCAGAATGCTGC
CAGCCGCAGGACGCCCAACAACCCGGGCAACCCGTCCAACCCCGGCCCCCCCAAGACTCCCGAGAACAGC
CTTATCGTCACCAACCCCAGCAGCACCCAGCCCAACTCAGCAAAGACTGCCAGGAAACCCGAGCACATGG
CGGTGGAGATCCCCCCGGCCTGCCCGCCCCTCAACCACACTGTGGTCCAAGTAAACAAAAACGCCAACCC
AGACCCACTGCCAAAGAAAGAGGAAGAGAAGAAGGAGGAAGAGGAGGCAGACCCCGGGGAGGATGGCCCA
AAGCCCATGCCGCCCTACAGCTCCATGTTCATCCTCTCCACCACCAACCCCCTTCGCCGGCTGTGCCATT
ACATCCTGAACCTGCGCTACTTCGAGATGTGCATCCTCATGGTCATTGCCATGAGTAGCATCGCGCTGGC
CGCCGAGGACCCGGTGCAGCCCAACGCACCCCGCAACAACGTGCTGCGATATTTTGACTATGTTTTCACA
GGAGTGTTTACCTTTGAGATGGTGATCAAGATGATCGACCTGGGCCTCGTCCTGCATCAGGGGGCCTATT
TCCGTGACCTGTGGAACATTCTGGACTTCATAGTGGTCAGTGGGGCCCTGGTGGCCTTTGCCTTCACTGG
CAATAGCAAAGGAAAGGACATCAACACCATCAAGTCCCTCCGAGTCCTCCGGGTGCTACGACCTCTAAAG
ACCATCAAGCGGCTGCCTAAGTTGAAGGCCGTATTTGACTGCGTGGTGAACTCGCTCAAGAACGTCTTCA
ACATCCTCATTGTCTACATGCTCTTCATGTTCATCTTCGCCGTGGTGGCCGTGCAGCTCTTCAAGGGCAA
ATTCTTCCACTGCACGGACGAGTCCAAGGAGTTTGAGAGAGACTGTCGAGGCAAATACCTCCTTTACGAG
AAGAACGAGGTAAAGGCGCGGGACCGCGAGTGGAAGAAATACGACTTCCACTACGACAACGTGCTCTGGG
CCCTGCTCACGCTCTTTACGGTGTCCACGGGAGAGGGCTGGCCACAGGTCCTCAAGCACTCAGTGGATGC
CACTTTTGAGAACCAGGGCCCCAGCCCCGGGTACCGCATGGAAATGTCCATCTTCTACGTGGTCTACTTT
GTGGTGTTTCCCTTCTTCTTTGTCAATATCTTTGTGGCCTTGATCATCATCACCTTCCAGGAGCAGGGAG
ACAAGATGATGGAAGAATACAGCCTAGAGAAAAATGAGAGGGCCTGCATCGACTTTGCCATCAGTGCCAA
GCCGCTGACCAGGCACATGCCCCAGAACAAGCAGAGCTTCCAGTATCGAATGTGGCAGTTCGTGGTGTCC
CCACCCTTTGAGTACACCATCATGGCCATGATCGCTCTCAACACCATCGTGCTAATGATGAAGTTCTATG
GAGCCTCTGTGGCCTATGAAAACGCCCTTCGAGTGTTCAACATTGTCTTCACCTCCCTCTTCTCTCTCGA
ATGTGTGCTCAAAGTCATGGCTTTTGGGATTCTGAATTATTTCCGCGATGCCTGGAACATCTTCGACTTT
GTGACTGTTCTGGGCAGCATCACAGACATCCTCGTCACCGAGTTTGGGAATAACTTCATCAACCTGAGCT
TTCTCCGCCTCTTCCGTGCTGCCCGACTCATCAAACTCCTCCGCCAGGGTTACACCATCCGCATTCTCCT
CTGGACTTTCGTGCAGTCTTTCAAGGCCCTACCTTATGTCTGTCTGCTGATCGCCATGCTCTTCTTCATC
TATGCCATCATCGGGATGCAGGTGTTTGGCAACATCGGCATTGATGGGGAAGATGAGGACAGCGATGAGG
ATGAGTTCCAAATCACGAGGCACAATAACTTCCGGACCTTCTTCCAAGCTCTCATGCTTCTCTTCCGGAG
CGCCACAGGGGAAGCGTGGCACAACATCATGCTGTCCTGCCTCAGCGGGAAGCCATGCGACAAGAACTCC
GGGATCCAAAAACCAGAGTGTGGCAACGAGTTCGCCTATTTTTACTTTGTCTCGTTCATCTTCCTTTGCT
CATTTCTGATGCTGAATCTCTTTGTTGCTGTCATCATGGACAACTTCGAGTACCTCACCCGAGATTCCTC
CATCCTGGGCCCCCACCACCTGGATGAGTACGTGCGTGTCTGGGCAGAGTATGACCCTGCTGCCTGCGGC
CGCATTCACTATAAGGACATGTACAGTTTATTGCGAGTAATATCGCCCCCTCTCGGCTTAGGCAAGAAAT
GTCCTCATAGGGTTGCTTGCAAGAGGCTCTTGCGGATGGACCTACCCGTAGCGGATGACAACACCGTTCA
CTTCAACTCCACCTTGATGGCTCTGATCCGAACCGCCCTGGATATCAAAATCGCAAAGGGTGGAGCTGAC
AAGCAGCAAATGGACGCAGAGCTCCGCAAGGAAATGATGGCCATTTGGCCCAACCTGTCTCAGAAGACCT
TGGATCTGCTGGTCACACCTCACAAGTCCACGGACCTGACAGTGGGTAAGATCTACGCAGCCATGATGAT
CATGGAGTACTACCGGCAGAGCAAGGCCAAGAAGCTGCAGGCCATGCGAGAGGAGCAGAACCGGACACCA
CTCATGTTCCAGCGCATGGAGCCTCCATCGCCAACACAGGAGGGAGGACCCAGCCAAAACGCCCTTCCCT
CCACTCAGCTGGACCCCGGAGGAGGCCTGATGGCTCAAGAAAGCAGCATGAAGGAGAGCCCGTCCTGGGT
GACCCAGCGGGCACAGGAGATGTTCCAGAAGACTGGTACCTGGAGCCCAGAGCGAGGGCCACCCATCGAC
ATGCCTAACAGCCAGCCCAACTCCCAGTCTGTGGAGATGAGAGAAATGGGAACTGATGGCTACTCAGACA
GCGAACACTACCTCCCCATGGAAGGACAGACCAGGGCCGCCTCCATGCCCCGCCTCCCAGCAGAGAACCA
GAGGAGAAGGGGCCGGCCACGTGGAAATAACCTCAGTACCATCTCTGATACCAGCCCCATGAAGCGCTCA
GCCTCCGTGCTGGGACCCAAAGCCCGGCGACTGGATGACTACTCACTAGAGCGGGTACCACCTGAGGAGA
ACCAAAGGTACCACCAACGCCGCCGGGACCGTGGCCACCGCACCTCTGAGCGCTCTCTGGGCCGATACAC
TGATGTGGACACAGGCCTGGGGACAGATCTGAGCATGACCACCCAATCGGGTGACCTGCCCTCCAAAGAT
CGGGACCAGGACCGGGGCCGGCCCAAGGACCGGAAGCATCGGCCACACCACCACCACCACCATCATCACC
ATCATCCCCCGGCCCCGGACCGGGAGCGCTACGCACAGGAGCGGCCGGACACCGGCCGGGCGCGGGCCCG
GGAGCAGCGCTGGTCCCGCTCGCCCAGCGAGGGTCGGGAGCACGCGACACACAGACAGTAGTTCCGTCAG
TGGAAGCCCAGCCCCCTCTACGTCCGGCACCAGCACGCCGCGGCGCGGCCGCCGCCAGCTCCCCCAGACC
CCCTGCACCCCGCGGCCGCTTGTGTCCTACTCGCCCGCTCCGCGCAGGCCTGCGGCGCGCAGGATGGCGG
GTCCCCCAGCGCCCCCTGGCGGCTCGCCGCGGGGTTGCCGCCGTGCGCCGCGCTGGCCTGCGCATGCGCC
TGAGGGCCCGCGGCCGCGCGGTGCCGACTACACCGAGCCCGACAGCCCGCGCGAGCCGCCAGGGGGCGCG
CATGAGCCCGCGCCGCGGTCGCCCAGGACTCCGCGCGCCGCGGGCTGCGCGTCACCGCGCCACGGCCGCA
GGCTGCCCAATGGTTACTACGCGGGGCACGGCGCGCCACGGCCGCGCACAGCCCGCAGGGGCGCGCACGA
CGCGTACAGCGAGAGCGAGGACGACTGGTGCTAAGCCGCCCCGCCCCCCGCAGCGCCCGTACGGTGCGGG
CGCACCGCAAATGATAAACAATAACGTTTTTAAAAAAGAAAACCGGGGAGAAAAACAAAAATAGCTTCTA
TTGATGAGTTTTATCATCTCGATTGAATCTTTCGTTTTCCCGGTGAACGAAACCGAGGTGGCTGCGAGCC
GGAGGGACGGCTGCACGCCCCACACACTTCTCAGACCCACGGGAGTTCTTGCGGGCCACGCCAAACTTAT
TACTGCCTGCAGAGTTCAACTACAAGAAAATAACACTAACAGTTTTTAAAAGGACTCCGTAAAAAGAAAT
TTGAAAGAGAATGTAGAGAGGCTGAGAAAGCCCAGGAATTCCTGCAGCCCGGGGGATCCACTAGAGGGCC
CTATTCTATAGTGTCACCTAAATGCTAGAGCTCGCTGATCAGCCTCGACTGTGCCTTCTAGTTGCCAGCC
ATCTGTTGTTTGCCCCTCCCCCGTGCCTTCCTTGACCCTGGAAGGTGCCACTCCCACTGTCCTTTCCTAA
TAAAATGAGGAAATTGCATCGCATTGTCTGAGTAGGTGTCATTCTATTCTGGGGGGTGGGGTGGGGCAGG
ACAGCAAGGGGGAGGATTGGGAAGACAATAGCAGGCATGCTGGGGATGCGGTGGGCTCTATGGCTTCTGA
GGCGGAAAGAACCAGCTGGGGCTCTAGGGGGTATCCCC
[124 nt withheld, positions 8859-8982]
C
[91 nt withheld, positions 8984-9074]
A
[49 nt withheld, positions 9076-9124]
CCTTTGACGTTGGAGTCCACGTTCTTT
[37 nt withheld, positions 9152-9188]
ACCCTATCTCGGTCTATTCTTTTGATTTATAAGGGATTTTGCCGATTTCGGCCTATTGGTTAAAAAATGA
GCTGATTTAACAAAAATTTAACGCGAATTAATTCTGTGGAATGTGTGTCAGTTAGGGTGTGGAAAGTCCC
CAGGCTCCCCAGCAGGCAGAAGTATGCAAAGCATGCATCTCAATTAGTCAGCAACCAGGTGTGGAAAGTC
CCCAGGCTCCCCAGCAGGCAGAAGTATGCAAAGCATGCATCTCAATTAGTCAGCAACCATAGTCCCGCCC
CTAACTCCGCCCATCCCGCCCCTAACTCCGCCCAGTTCCGCCCATTCTCCGCCCCATGGCTGACTAATTT
TTTTTATTTATGCAGAGGCCGAGGCCGCCTCTGCCTCTGAGCTATTCCAGAAGTAGTGAGGAGGCTTTTT
TGGAGGCCTAGGCTTTTGCAAAAAGCTCCCGGGAGCTTGTATATCCATTTTCGGATCTGATCAAGAGACA
GGATGAGGATCGTTTCGCATGATTGAACAAGATGGATTGCACGCAGGTTCTCCGGCCGCTTGGGTGGAGA
GGCTATTCGGCTATGACTGGGCACAACAGACAATCGGCTGCTCTGATGCCGCCGTGTTCCGGCTGTCAGC
GCAGGGGCGCCCGGTTCTTTTTGTCAAGACCGACCTGTCCGGTGCCCTGAATGAACTGCAGGACGAGGCA
GCGCGGCTATCGTGGCTGGCCACGACGGGCGTTCCTTGCGCAGCTGTGCTCGACGTTGTCACTGAAGCGG
GAAGGGACTGGCTGCTATTGGGCGAAGTGCCGGGGCAGGATCTCCTGTCATCTCACCTTGCTCCTGCCGA
GAAAGTATCCATCATGGCTGATGCAATGCGGCGGCTGCATACGCTTGATCCGGCTACCTGCCCATTCGAC
CACCAAGCGAAACATCGCATCGAGCGAGCACGTACTCGGATGGAAGCCGGTCTTGTCGATCAGGATGATC
TGGACGAAGAGCATCAGGGGCTCGCGCCAGCCGAACTGTTCGCCAGGCTCAAGGCGCGCATGCCCGACGG
CGAGGATCTCGTCGTGACCCATGGCGATGCCTGCTTGCCGAATATCATGGTGGAAAATGGCCGCTTTTCT
GGATTCATCGACTGTGGCCGGCTGGGTGTGGCGGACCGCTATCAGGACATAGCGTTGGCTACCCGTGATA
TTGCTGAAGAGCTTGGCGGCGAATGGGCTGACCGCTTCCTCGTGCTTTACGGTATCGCCGCTCCCGATTC
GCAGCGCATCGCCTTCTATCGCCTTCTTGACGAGTTCTTCTGAGCGGGACTCTGGGGTTCGAAATGACCG
ACCAAGCGACGCCCAACCTGCCATCACGAGATTTCGATTCCACCGCCGCCTTCTATGAAAGGTTGGGCTT
CGGAATCGTTTTCCGGGACGCCGGCTGGATGATCCTCCAGCGCGGGGATCTCATGCTGGAGTTCTTCGCC
CACCCCAACTTGTTTATTGCAGCTTATAATGGTTACAAATAAAGCAATAGCATCACAAATTTCACAAATA
AAGCATTTTTTTCACTGCATTCTAGTTGTGGTTTGTCCAAACTCATCAATGTATCTTATCATGTCTGTAT
ACCGTCGACCTCTAGCTAGAGCTTGGCGTAATCATGGTCATAGCTGTTTCCTGTGTGAAATTGTTATCCG
CTCACAATTCCACACAACATACGAGCCGGAAGCATAAAGTGTAAAGCCTGGGGTGCCTAATGAGTGAGCT
AACTCACATTAATTGCGTTGCGCTCACTGCCCGCTTTCCAGTCGGGAAACCTGTCGTGCCAGCTGCATTA
ATGAATCGGCCAACGCGCGGGGAGAGGCGGTTTGCGTATTGGGCGCTCTTCCGCTTCCTCGCTCACTGAC
TCGCTGCGCTCGGTCGTTCGGCTGCGGCGAGCGGTATCAGCTCACTCAAAGGCGGTAATACGGTTATCCA
CAGAATCAGGGGATAACGCAGGAAAGAACATGTGAGCAAAAGGCCAGCAAAAGGCCAGGAACCGTAAAAA
GGCCGCGTTGCTGGCGTTTTTCCATAGGCTCCGCCCCCCTGACGAGCATCACAAAAATCGACGCTCAAGT
CAGAGGTGGCGAAACCCGACAGGACTATAAAGATACCAGGCGTTTCCCCCTGGAAGCTCCCTCGTGCGCT
CTCCTGTTCCGACCCTGCCGCTTACCGGATACCTGTCCGCCTTTCTCCCTTCGGGAAGCGTGGCGCTTTC
TCATAGCTCACGCTGTAGGTATCTCAGTTCGGTGTAGGTCGTTCGCTCCAAGCTGGGCTGTGTGCACGAA
CCCCCCGTTCAGCCCGACCGCTGCGCCTTATCCGGTAACTATCGTCTTGAGTCCAACCCGGTAAGACACG
ACTTATCGCCACTGGCAGCAGCCACTGGTAACAGGATTAGCAGAGCGAGGTATGTAGGCGGTGCTACAGA
GTTCTTGAAGTGGTGGCCTAACTACGGCTACACTAGAAGAACAGTATTTGGTATCTGCGCTCTGCTGAAG
CCAGTTACCTTCGGAAAAAGAGTTGGTAGCTCTTGATCCGGCAAACAAACCACCGCTGGTAGCGGTGGTT
TTTTTGTTTGCAAGCAGCAGATTACGCGCAGAAAAAAAGGATCTCAAGAAGATCCTTTGATCTTTTCTAC
GGGGTCTGACGCTCAGTGGAACGAAAACTCACGTTAAGGGATTTTGGTCATGAGATTATCAAAAAGGATC
TTCACCTAGATCCTTTTAAATTAAAAATGAAGTTTTAAATCAATCTAAAGTATATATGAGTAAACTTGGT
CTGACAGTTACCAATGCTTAATCAGTGAGGCACCTATCTCAGCGATCTGTCTATTTCGTTCATCCATAGT
TGCCTGACTCCCCGTCGTGTAGATAACTACGATACGGGAGGGCTTACCATCTGGCCCCAGTGCTGCAATG
ATACCGCGAGACCCACGCTCACCGGCTCCAGATTTATCAGCAATAAACCAGCCAGCCGGAAGGGCCGAGC
GCAGAAGTGGTCCTGCAACTTTATCCGCCTCCATCCAGTCTATTAATTGTTGCCGGGAAGCTAGAGTAAG
TAGTTCGCCAGTTAATAGTTTGCGCAACGTTGTTGCCATTGCTACAGGCATCGTGGTGTCACGCTCGTCG
TTTGGTATGGCTTCATTCAGCTCCGGTTCCCAACGATCAAGGCGAGTTACATGATCCCCCATGTTGTGCA
AAAAAGCGGTTAGCTCCTTCGGTCCTCCGATCGTTGTCAGAAGTAAGTTGGCCGCAGTGTTATCACTCAT
GGTTATGGCAGCACTGCATAATTCTCTTACTGTCATGCCATCCGTAAGATGCTTTTCTGTGACTGGTGAG
TACTCAACCAAGTCATTCTGAGAATAGTGTATGCGGCGACCGAGTTGCTCTTGCCCGGCGTCAATACGGG
ATAATACCGCGCCACATAGCAGAACTTTAAAAGTGCTCATCATTGGAAAACGTTCTTCGGGGCGAAAACT
CTCAAGGATCTTACCGCTGTTGAGATCCAGTTCGATGTAACCCACTCGTGCACCCAACTGATCTTCAGCA
TCTTTTACTTTCACCAGCGTTTCTGGGTGAGCAAAAACAGGAAGGCAAAATGCCGCAAAAAAGGGAATAA
GGGCGACACGGAAATGTTGAATACTCATACTCTTCCTTTTTCAATATTATTGAAGCATTTATCAGGGTTA
TTGTCTCATGAGCGGATACATATTTGAATGTATTTAGAAAAATAAACAAATAGGGGTTCCGCGCACATTT
CCCCGAAAAGTGCCACCTGACGTC
